>Addgene plasmid #25234 | SMS | depositor partial sequence | sequence record 11708 | Author sequence
CGGCACAGCACGCTCGACTTCATGCTCGGCGCCAAAGCTGATGGTGAGACCATTCTAAAAGGCCTCCAGT
CCATTTTCCAGGAGCAGGGGATGGCGGAGTCGGTGCACACCTGGCAGGACCATGGCTATTTAGCAACCTA
CACAAACAAGAACGGCAGCTTTGCCAATTTGAGAATTTACCCACATGGATTGGTGTTGCTGGACCTTCAG
AGTTATGATGGTGATGCGCAAGGCAAAGAAGAGATCGACAGTATTTTGAACAAAGTAGAGGAAAGAATGA
AAGAATTGAGTCAGGACAGTACTGGGCGGGTGAAACGATTACCACCCATAGTGCGAGGAGGAGCCATCGA
CAGATACTGGCCCACCGCCGACGGGCGCCTGGTTGAATATGACATAGATGAAGTGGTATATGACGAAGAT
TCACCTTATCAAAATATAAAAATTCTACACTCGAAGCAGTTTGGAAATATTCTCATCCTTAGTGGGGATG
TTAATTTGGCAGAGAGTGATTTGGCATATACCCGGGCCATCATGGGCAGTGGCAAAGAAGATTACACTGG
CAAAGATGTACTCATTCTGGGAGGTGGAGACGGAGGCATATTGTGTGAAATAGTCAAACTAAAACCAAAG
ATGGTCACTATGGTAGAGATTGACCAAATGGTGATTGATGGGTGTAAGAAATACATGCGAAAAACGTGTG
GCGATGTCTTAGACAATCTTAAAGGAGACTGCTATCAGGTTCTAATAGAAGACTGTATCCCGGTACTGAA
GAGGTACGCCAAAGAAGGGAGAGAATTTGATTATGTGATTAATGATTTGACAGCTGTTCCAATCTCCACG
TCTCCAGAAGAAGATTCCACATGGGAGTTTCTCAGACTGATTCTTGACCTCTCAATGAAAGTGTTGAAAC
AGGATGGGAAATATTTTACACAGGGGAACTGTGTCAATCTGACAGAAGCACTGTCGCTCTATGAAGAACA
GCTGGGGCGCCTGTATTGTCCTGTGGAATTTTCAAAGGAGATCGTCTGTGTCCCTTCATACTTGGAATTG
TGGGTATTTTACACTGTTTGGAAGAAAGCTAAACCC
