>Addgene plasmid #25234 | SMS | addgene partial sequence | sequence record 42038 | T7
ATTCCCTCTGAATATTTTGTTTACTTTAAGAAGGAGATATACCATGGGCAGCAGCCATCATCATCATCAT
CACAGCAGCGGCCTGGTTCCGCGTGGTAGTCGGCACAGCACGCTCGACTTCATGCTCGGCGCCAAAGCTG
ATGGTGAGACCATTCTAAAAGGCCTCCAGTCCATTTTCCAGGAGCAGGGGATGGCGGAGTCGGTGCACAC
CTGGCAGGACCATGGCTATTTAGCAACCTACACAAACAAGAACGGCAGCTTTGCCAATTTGAGAATTTAC
CCACATGGATTGGTGTTGCTGGACCTTCAGAGTTATGATGGTGATGCGCAAGGCAAAGAAGAGATCGACA
GTATTTTGAACAAAGTAGAGGAAAGAATGAAAGAATTGAGTCAGGACAGTACTGGGCGGGTGAAACGATT
ACCACCCATAGTGCGAGGAGGAGCCATCGACAGATACTGGCCCACCGCCGACGGGCGCCTGGTTGAATAT
GACATAGATGAAGTGGTATATGACGAAGATTCACCTTATCAAAATATAAAAATTCTACACTCGAAGCAGT
TTGGAAATATTCTCATCCTTAGTGGGGATGTTAATTTGGCAGAGAGTGATTTGGCATATACCCGGGCCAT
CATGGGCAGTGGCAAAGAAGATTACACTGGCAAAGATGTACTCATTCTGGGAGGTGGAGACGGAGGCATA
TTGTGTGAAATAGTCAAACTAAAACCAAAGATGGTCACTATGGTAGAGATTGACCAAATGGTGATTGATG
GGTGTAAGAAATACATGCGAAAAACGTGTGGCGATGTCTTA
