[The description below was written by a language model from this plasmid's Addgene catalogue record.]
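Description:
SMS is a bacterial expression plasmid built on the pET28a-LIC backbone, a ligation-independent-cloning derivative of pET28a produced by a structural genomics group. The backbone is listed at 7328 bp without insert. The plasmid is propagated in E. coli under kanamycin selection and is recorded as low copy, with a standard cloning strain (DH5alpha) used for maintenance. No feature table accompanies the entry, so the promoter and other regulatory elements are not explicitly stated. However, the listed sequencing primers (T7 forward and T7 terminator reverse) are consistent with the usual pET arrangement, in which the insert sits between a T7 promoter and T7 terminator. In that arrangement, expression requires a host strain that supplies T7 RNA polymerase.

The insert, designated SMS_01, is a 1086 bp human sequence. The gene symbol SMS conventionally refers to spermine synthase, although the record gives only the symbol. The insert carries an N-terminal His tag, which allows purification of the recombinant protein by immobilised metal affinity chromatography. The stated purpose is bacterial expression for structure determination, and the entry cautions that the insert may not be the full open reading frame. This is typical of constructs whose boundaries are trimmed to give soluble, crystallisable protein. Two Protein Data Bank structure entries are listed as alternative names for the insert, which suggests the construct was associated with solved structures. The plasmid is therefore suited to producing recombinant human SMS protein in E. coli for crystallography and related biochemical or biophysical work.
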