Addgene plasmid #25234: SMS
Purpose: Bacterial expression for structure determination; may not be full ORF
Depositing lab: Cheryl Arrowsmith. Depositing organization: University of Toronto.
Backbone
  Vector backbone: pET28a-LIC
  Backbone manufacturer: SGC
  Backbone size w/o insert (bp): 7328
  Vector type: Bacterial Expression
Growth in bacteria
  Bacterial resistance: Kanamycin, 50 μg/mL
  Growth temperature: 37°C
  Growth strain: DH5alpha
  Copy number: Low Copy
Gene/Insert
  Gene/Insert name: SMS_01 (alt name: PDB ID: 3C6M, 3C6K)
  Species: H. sapiens (human)
  Insert size (bp): 1086
  Tag / fusion protein: His (N terminal on insert)
  Cloning method: Restriction Enzyme
  Sequencing primers: 5′ T7; 3′ T7-term
Terms and licenses: Academic/Nonprofit Terms; Industry Terms: Not Available to Industry
How to cite: SMS was a gift from Cheryl Arrowsmith (Addgene plasmid # 25234 ; http://n2t.net/addgene:25234 ; RRID:Addgene_25234)
